>Addgene plasmid #80246 | non-targeting control gRNA (BRDN0001148443) | depositor full sequence | sequence record 150970 | Full Sequence
CCCGGGTGCAAAGATGGATAAAGTTTTAAACAGAGAGGAATCTTTGCAGCTAATGGACCTTCTAGGTCTT
GAAAGGAGTGGGAATTGGCTCCGGTGCCCGTCAGTGGGCAGAGCGCACATCGCCCACAGTCCCCGAGAAG
TTGGGGGGAGGGGTCGGCAATTGATCCGGTGCCTAGAGAAGGTGGCGCGGGGTAAACTGGGAAAGTGATG
TCGTGTACTGGCTCCGCCTTTTTCCCGAGGGTGGGGGAGAACCGTATATAAGTGCAGTAGTCGCCGTGAA
CGTTCTTTTTCGCAACGGGTTTGCCGCCAGAACACAGGTAAGTGCCGTGTGTGGTTCCCGCGGGCCTGGC
CTCTTTACGGGTTATGGCCCTTGCGTGCCTTGAATTACTTCCACCTGGCTGCAGTACGTGATTCTTGATC
CCGAGCTTCGGGTTGGAAGTGGGTGGGAGAGTTCGAGGCCTTGCGCTTAAGGAGCCCCTTCGCCTCGTGC
TTGAGTTGAGGCCTGGCCTGGGCGCTGGGGCCGCCGCGTGCGAATCTGGTGGCACCTTCGCGCCTGTCTC
GCTGCTTTCGATAAGTCTCTAGCCATTTAAAATTTTTGATGACCTGCTGCGACGCTTTTTTTCTGGCAAG
ATAGTCTTGTAAATGCGGGCCAAGATCTGCACACTGGTATTTCGGTTTTTGGGGCCGCGGGCGGCGACGG
GGCCCGTGCGTCCCAGCGCACATGTTCGGCGAGGCGGGGCCTGCGAGCGCGGCCACCGAGAATCGGACGG
GGGTAGTCTCAAGCTGGCCGGCCTGCTCTGGTGCCTGGCCTCGCGCCGCCGTGTATCGCCCCGCCCTGGG
CGGCAAGGCTGGCCCGGTCGGCACCAGTTGCGTGAGCGGAAAGATGGCCGCTTCCCGGCCCTGCTGCAGG
GAGCTCAAAATGGAGGACGCGGCGCTCGGGAGAGCGGGCGGGTGAGTCACCCACACAAAGGAAAAGGGCC
TTTCCGTCCTCAGCCGTCGCTTCATGTGACTCCACGGAGTACCGGGCGCCGTCCAGGCACCTCGATTAGT
TCTCGAGCTTTTGGAGTACGTCGTCTTTAGGTTGGGGGGAGGGGTTTTATGCGATGGAGTTTCCCCACAC
TGAGTGGGTGGAGACTGAAGTTAGGCCAGCTTGGCACTTGATGTAATTCTCCTTGGAATTTGCCCTTTTT
GAGTTTGGATCTTGGTTCATTCTCAAGCCTCAGACAGTGGTTCAAAGTTTTTTTCTTCCATTTCAGGTGT
CGTGACGTACGGCCACCATGACCGAGTACAAGCCCACGGTGCGCCTCGCCACCCGCGACGACGTCCCCAG
GGCCGTACGCACCCTCGCCGCCGCGTTCGCCGACTACCCCGCCACGCGCCACACCGTCGATCCGGACCGC
CACATCGAGCGGGTCACCGAGCTGCAAGAACTCTTCCTCACGCGCGTCGGGCTCGACATCGGCAAGGTGT
GGGTCGCGGACGACGGCGCCGCCGTGGCGGTCTGGACCACGCCGGAGAGCGTCGAAGCGGGGGCGGTGTT
CGCCGAGATCGGCCCGCGCATGGCCGAGTTGAGCGGTTCCCGGCTGGCCGCGCAGCAACAGATGGAAGGC
CTCCTGGCGCCGCACCGGCCCAAGGAGCCCGCGTGGTTCCTGGCCACCGTCGGAGTCTCGCCCGACCACC
AGGGCAAGGGTCTGGGCAGCGCCGTCGTGCTCCCCGGAGTGGAGGCGGCCGAGCGCGCCGGGGTGCCCGC
CTTCCTGGAGACCTCCGCGCCCCGCAACCTCCCCTTCTACGAGCGGCTCGGCTTCACCGTCACCGCCGAC
GTCGAGGTGCCCGAAGGACCGCGCACCTGGTGCATGACCCGCAAGCCCGGTGCCTGAACGCGTTAAGTCG
ACAATCAACCTCTGGATTACAAAATTTGTGAAAGATTGACTGGTATTCTTAACTATGTTGCTCCTTTTAC
GCTATGTGGATACGCTGCTTTAATGCCTTTGTATCATGCTATTGCTTCCCGTATGGCTTTCATTTTCTCC
TCCTTGTATAAATCCTGGTTGCTGTCTCTTTATGAGGAGTTGTGGCCCGTTGTCAGGCAACGTGGCGTGG
TGTGCACTGTGTTTGCTGACGCAACCCCCACTGGTTGGGGCATTGCCACCACCTGTCAGCTCCTTTCCGG
GACTTTCGCTTTCCCCCTCCCTATTGCCACGGCGGAACTCATCGCCGCCTGCCTTGCCCGCTGCTGGACA
GGGGCTCGGCTGTTGGGCACTGACAATTCCGTGGTGTTGTCGGGGAAATCATCGTCCTTTCCTTGGCTGC
TCGCCTGTGTTGCCACCTGGATTCTGCGCGGGACGTCCTTCTGCTACGTCCCTTCGGCCCTCAATCCAGC
GGACCTTCCTTCCCGCGGCCTGCTGCCGGCTCTGCGGCCTCTTCCGCGTCTTCGCCTTCGCCCTCAGACG
AGTCGGATCTCCCTTTGGGCCGCCTCCCCGCGTCGACTTTAAGACCAATGACTTACAAGGCAGCTGTAGA
TCTTAGCCACTTTTTAAAAGAAAAGGGGGGACTGGAAGGGCTAATTCACTCCCAACGAAGACAAGATCTG
CTTTTTGCTTGTACTGGGTCTCTCTGGTTAGACCAGATCTGAGCCTGGGAGCTCTCTGGCTAACTAGGGA
ACCCACTGCTTAAGCCTCAATAAAGCTTGCCTTGAGTGCTTCAAGTAGTGTGTGCCCGTCTGTTGTGTGA
CTCTGGTAACTAGAGATCCCTCAGACCCTTTTAGTCAGTGTGGAAAATCTCTAGCAGTACGTATAGTAGT
TCATGTCATCTTATTATTCAGTATTTATAACTTGCAAAGAAATGAATATCAGAGAGTGAGAGGAACTTGT
TTATTGCAGCTTATAATGGTTACAAATAAAGCAATAGCATCACAAATTTCACAAATAAAGCATTTTTTTC
ACTGCATTCTAGTTGTGGTTTGTCCAAACTCATCAATGTATCTTATCATGTCTGGCTCTAGCTATCCCGC
CCCTAACTCCGCCCATCCCGCCCCTAACTCCGCCCAGTTCCGCCCATTCTCCGCCCCATGGCTGACTAAT
TTTTTTTATTTATGCAGAGGCCGAGGCCGCCTCGGCCTCTGAGCTATTCCAGAAGTAGTGAGGAGGCTTT
TTTGGAGGCCTAGGGACGTACCCAATTCGCCCTATAGTGAGTCGTATTACGCGCGCTCACTGGCCGTCGT
TTTACAACGTCGTGACTGGGAAAACCCTGGCGTTACCCAACTTAATCGCCTTGCAGCACATCCCCCTTTC
GCCAGCTGGCGTAATAGCGAAGAGGCCCGCACCGATCGCCCTTCCCAACAGTTGCGCAGCCTGAATGGCG
AATGGG
[124 nt withheld, positions 3367-3490]
C
[91 nt withheld, positions 3492-3582]
A
[49 nt withheld, positions 3584-3632]
CCTTTGACGTTGGAGTCCACGTTCTTT
[37 nt withheld, positions 3660-3696]
ACCCTATCTCGGTCTATTCTTTTGATTTATAAGGGATTTTGCCGATTTCGGCCTATTGGTTAAAAAATGA
GCTGATTTAACAAAAATTTAACGCGAATTTTAACAAAATATTAACGCTTACAATTTAGGTGGCACTTTTC
GGGGAAATGTGCGCGGAACCCCTATTTGTTTATTTTTCTAAATACATTCAAATATGTATCCGCTCATGAG
ACAATAACCCTGATAAATGCTTCAATAATATTGAAAAAGGAAGAGTATGAGTATTCAACATTTCCGTGTC
GCCCTTATTCCCTTTTTTGCGGCATTTTGCCTTCCTGTTTTTGCTCACCCAGAAACGCTGGTGAAAGTAA
AAGATGCTGAAGATCAGTTGGGTGCACGAGTGGGTTACATCGAACTGGATCTCAACAGCGGTAAGATCCT
TGAGAGTTTTCGCCCCGAAGAACGTTTTCCAATGATGAGCACTTTTAAAGTTCTGCTATGTGGCGCGGTA
TTATCCCGTATTGACGCCGGGCAAGAGCAACTCGGTCGCCGCATACACTATTCTCAGAATGACTTGGTTG
AGTACTCACCAGTCACAGAAAAGCATCTTACGGATGGCATGACAGTAAGAGAATTATGCAGTGCTGCCAT
AACCATGAGTGATAACACTGCGGCCAACTTACTTCTGACAACGATCGGAGGACCGAAGGAGCTAACCGCT
TTTTTGCACAACATGGGGGATCATGTAACTCGCCTTGATCGTTGGGAACCGGAGCTGAATGAAGCCATAC
CAAACGACGAGCGTGACACCACGATGCCTGTAGCAATGGCAACAACGTTGCGCAAACTATTAACTGGCGA
ACTACTTACTCTAGCTTCCCGGCAACAATTAATAGACTGGATGGAGGCGGATAAAGTTGCAGGACCACTT
CTGCGCTCGGCCCTTCCGGCTGGCTGGTTTATTGCTGATAAATCTGGAGCCGGTGAGCGTGGGTCTCGCG
GTATCATTGCAGCACTGGGGCCAGATGGTAAGCCCTCCCGTATCGTAGTTATCTACACGACGGGGAGTCA
GGCAACTATGGATGAACGAAATAGACAGATCGCTGAGATAGGTGCCTCACTGATTAAGCATTGGTAACTG
TCAGACCAAGTTTACTCATATATACTTTAGATTGATTTAAAACTTCATTTTTAATTTAAAAGGATCTAGG
TGAAGATCCTTTTTGATAATCTCATGACCAAAATCCCTTAACGTGAGTTTTCGTTCCACTGAGCGTCAGA
CCCCGTAGAAAAGATCAAAGGATCTTCTTGAGATCCTTTTTTTCTGCGCGTAATCTGCTGCTTGCAAACA
AAAAAACCACCGCTACCAGCGGTGGTTTGTTTGCCGGATCAAGAGCTACCAACTCTTTTTCCGAAGGTAA
CTGGCTTCAGCAGAGCGCAGATACCAAATACTGTTCTTCTAGTGTAGCCGTAGTTAGGCCACCACTTCAA
GAACTCTGTAGCACCGCCTACATACCTCGCTCTGCTAATCCTGTTACCAGTGGCTGCTGCCAGTGGCGAT
AAGTCGTGTCTTACCGGGTTGGACTCAAGACGATAGTTACCGGATAAGGCGCAGCGGTCGGGCTGAACGG
GGGGTTCGTGCACACAGCCCAGCTTGGAGCGAACGACCTACACCGAACTGAGATACCTACAGCGTGAGCT
ATGAGAAAGCGCCACGCTTCCCGAAGGGAGAAAGGCGGACAGGTATCCGGTAAGCGGCAGGGTCGGAACA
GGAGAGCGCACGAGGGAGCTTCCAGGGGGAAACGCCTGGTATCTTTATAGTCCTGTCGGGTTTCGCCACC
TCTGACTTGAGCGTCGATTTTTGTGATGCTCGTCAGGGGGGCGGAGCCTATGGAAAAACGCCAGCAACGC
GGCCTTTTTACGGTTCCTGGCCTTTTGCTGGCCTTTTGCTCACATGTTCTTTCCTGCGTTATCCCCTGAT
TCTGTGGATAACCGTATTACCGCCTTTGAGTGAGCTGATACCGCTCGCCGCAGCCGAACGACCGAGCGCA
GCGAGTCAGTGAGCGAGGAAGCGGAAGAGCGCCCAATACGCAAACCGCCTCTCCCCGCGCGTTGGCCGAT
TCATTAATGCAGCTGGCACGACAGGTTTCCCGACTGGAAAGCGGGCAGTGAGCGCAACGCAATTAATGTG
AGTTAGCTCACTCATTAGGCACCCCAGGCTTTACACTTTATGCTTCCGGCTCGTATGTTGTGTGGAATTG
TGAGCGGATAACAATTTCACACAGGAAACAGCTATGACCATGATTACGCCAAGCGCGCAATTAACCCTCA
CTAAAGGGAACAAAAGCTGGAGCTGCAAGCTTAATGTAGTCTTATGCAATACTCTTGTAGTCTTGCAACA
TGGTAACGATGAGTTAGCAACATGCCTTACAAGGAGAGAAAAAGCACCGTGCATGCCGATTGGTGGAAGT
AAGGTGGTACGATCGTGCCTTATTAGGAAGGCAACAGACGGGTCTGACATGGATTGGACGAACCACTGAA
TTGCCGCATTGCAGAGATATTGTATTTAAGTGCCTAGCTCGATACATAAACGGGTCTCTCTGGTTAGACC
AGATCTGAGCCTGGGAGCTCTCTGGCTAACTAGGGAACCCACTGCTTAAGCCTCAATAAAGCTTGCCTTG
AGTGCTTCAAGTAGTGTGTGCCCGTCTGTTGTGTGACTCTGGTAACTAGAGATCCCTCAGACCCTTTTAG
TCAGTGTGGAAAATCTCTAGCAGTGGCGCCCGAACAGGGACTTGAAAGCGAAAGGGAAACCAGAGGAGCT
CTCTCGACGCAGGACTCGGCTTGCTGAAGCGCGCACGGCAAGAGGCGAGGGGCGGCGACTGGTGAGTACG
CCAAAAATTTTGACTAGCGGAGGCTAGAAGGAGAGAGATGGGTGCGAGAGCGTCAGTATTAAGCGGGGGA
GAATTAGATCGCGATGGGAAAAAATTCGGTTAAGGCCAGGGGGAAAGAAAAAATATAAATTAAAACATAT
AGTATGGGCAAGCAGGGAGCTAGAACGATTCGCAGTTAATCCTGGCCTGTTAGAAACATCAGAAGGCTGT
AGACAAATACTGGGACAGCTACAACCATCCCTTCAGACAGGATCAGAAGAACTTAGATCATTATATAATA
CAGTAGCAACCCTCTATTGTGTGCATCAAAGGATAGAGATAAAAGACACCAAGGAAGCTTTAGACAAGAT
AGAGGAAGAGCAAAACAAAAGTAAGACCACCGCACAGCAAGCGGCCGCTGATCTTCAGACCTGGAGGAGG
AGATATGAGGGACAATTGGAGAAGTGAATTATATAAATATAAAGTAGTAAAAATTGAACCATTAGGAGTA
GCACCCACCAAGGCAAAGAGAAGAGTGGTGCAGAGAGAAAAAAGAGCAGTGGGAATAGGAGCTTTGTTCC
TTGGGTTCTTGGGAGCAGCAGGAAGCACTATGGGCGCAGCGTCAATGACGCTGACGGTACAGGCCAGACA
ATTATTGTCTGGTATAGTGCAGCAGCAGAACAATTTGCTGAGGGCTATTGAGGCGCAACAGCATCTGTTG
CAACTCACAGTCTGGGGCATCAAGCAGCTCCAGGCAAGAATCCTGGCTGTGGAAAGATACCTAAAGGATC
AACAGCTCCTGGGGATTTGGGGTTGCTCTGGAAAACTCATTTGCACCACTGCTGTGCCTTGGAATGCTAG
TTGGAGTAATAAATCTCTGGAACAGATTTGGAATCACACGACCTGGATGGAGTGGGACAGAGAAATTAAC
AATTACACAAGCTTAATACACTCCTTAATTGAAGAATCGCAAAACCAGCAAGAAAAGAATGAACAAGAAT
TATTGGAATTAGATAAATGGGCAAGTTTGTGGAATTGGTTTAACATAACAAATTGGCTGTGGTATATAAA
ATTATTCATAATGATAGTAGGAGGCTTGGTAGGTTTAAGAATAGTTTTTGCTGTACTTTCTATAGTGAAT
AGAGTTAGGCAGGGATATTCACCATTATCGTTTCAGACCCACCTCCCAACCCCGAGGGGACCCAGAGAGG
GCCTATTTCCCATGATTCCTTCATATTTGCATATACGATACAAGGCTGTTAGAGAGATAATTAGAATTAA
TTTGACTGTAAACACAAAGATATTAGTACAAAATACGTGACGTAGAAAGTAATAATTTCTTGGGTAGTTT
GCAGTTTTAAAATTATGTTTTAAAATGGACTATCATATGCTTACCGTAACTTGAAAGTATTTCGATTTCT
TGGCTTTATATATCTTGTGGAAAGGACGAAACACCGAGGGGCAGGGCTATCTTATGGTTTTAGAGCTAGA
AATAGCAAGTTAAAATAAGGCTAGTCCGTTATCAACTTGAAAAAGTGGCACCGAGTCGGTGCTTTTTTAA
GCTTGGCGTAACTAGATCTTGAGACAAATGGCAGTATTCATCCACAATTTTAAAAGAAAAGGGGGGATTG
GGGGGTACAGTGCAGGGGAAAGAATAGTAGACATAATAGCAACAGACATACAAACTAAAGAATTACAAAA
ACAAATTACAAAAATTCAAAATTTTCGGGTTTATTACAGGGACAGCAGAGATCCACTTTGGCGCCGGCTC
GAGGGGG
Features (pLannotate 1.2.2; 29 found; start..end, strand, type, name):
     14..80      +  CDS            small t antigen (fragment): SV40 (simian virus 40) small t antigen
    106..317     +  promoter       EF-1α core promoter: core promoter for human elongation factor EF-1α
    318..1256    +  intron         EF-1α intron A: intron upstream of the start codon of human EF-1α
   1278..1877    +  CDS            PuroR (fragment): puromycin N-acetyltransferase; pac from Streptomyces; confers resistance to puromycin
   1893..2481    +  misc_feature   WPRE: woodchuck hepatitis virus posttranscriptional regulatory element
   2532..2551    +  misc_feature   cPPT/CTS (fragment): central polypurine tract and central termination sequence of HIV-1
   2553..2786    +  LTR            3' LTR (ΔU3): self-inactivating 3' long terminal repeat (LTR) from HIV-1
   2864..2985    +  polyA_signal   SV40 poly(A) signal: SV40 polyadenylation signal
   3025..3160    +  rep_origin     SV40 ori: SV40 origin of replication
   3181..3199    -  promoter       T7 promoter: promoter for bacteriophage T7 RNA polymerase
   3207..3362    +  CDS            lacZα (fragment): LacZα fragment of β-galactosidase; lacZ fragment
   3367..3795    +  rep_origin     f1 ori (sequence partly withheld): f1 bacteriophage origin of replication; arrow indicates direction of (+) strand synthesis
   3848..3952    +  promoter       AmpR promoter: bla
   3953..4813    +  CDS            AmpR: β-lactamase; bla; confers resistance to ampicillin, carbenicillin, and related antibiotics
   4984..5572    +  rep_origin     ori: high-copy-number ColE1/pMB1/pBR322/pUC origin of replication
   5755..5847    +  CDS            lacI (fragment): lac repressor; lacI; The lac repressor binds to the lac operator to inhibit transcription in E. coli. This inhibition can be relieved by adding lactose or isopropyl-β-D-thiogalactopyranoside (IPTG).
   5860..5881    +  protein_bind   CAP binding site: CAP binding activates transcription in the presence of cAMP. E. coli catabolite activator protein
   5896..5926    +  promoter       lac promoter: promoter for the E. coli lac operon
   5934..5950    +  protein_bind   lac operator: The lac repressor binds to the lac operator to inhibit transcription in E. coli. This inhibition can be relieved by adding lactose or isopropyl-β-D-thiogalactopyranoside (IPTG). lac repressor encoded by lacI
   5995..6013    +  promoter       T3 promoter: promoter for bacteriophage T3 RNA polymerase
   6041..6267    +  promoter       RSV promoter: Rous sarcoma virus enhancer/promoter
   6268..6448    +  LTR            5' LTR (truncated): truncated 5' long terminal repeat (LTR) from HIV-1
   6495..6620    +  misc_feature   HIV-1 Ψ: packaging signal of human immunodeficiency virus type 1
   6604..6967    +  CDS            HIV-1 gag (fragment): gag protein from human immunodeficiency virus 1; gag
   7113..7346    +  misc_feature   RRE: The Rev response element (RRE) of HIV-1 allows for Rev-dependent mRNA export from the nucleus to the cytoplasm.
   7723..7749    +  CDS            Rev (fragment): human immunodeficiency virus 1 (HIV-1) Rev protein; rev; enhances nuclear export of unspliced and incompletely spliced viral mRNAs
   7753..7993    +  promoter       U6 promoter: RNA polymerase III promoter for human U6 snRNA
   8023..8098    +  misc_RNA       gRNA scaffold: guide RNA scaffold for the Streptococcus pyogenes CRISPR/Cas9 system
   8154..8271    +  misc_feature   cPPT/CTS: central polypurine tract and central termination sequence of HIV-1
