[The description below was written by a language model from this plasmid's Addgene catalogue record and pLannotate feature annotations shown in this document.]
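Description:
Non-targeting control gRNA (BRDN0001148443) is a third-generation lentiviral guide RNA plasmid built on the lentiGuide-Puro backbone, classified as a mammalian expression, lentiviral and CRISPR vector. It is maintained in E. coli as a high-copy plasmid through a ColE1/pUC-type origin and selected with ampicillin via the β-lactamase gene. An f1 origin, an SV40 origin and remnants of lac and phage promoter sequences are also annotated in the backbone.

The lentiviral cassette begins with an RSV promoter fused to a truncated HIV-1 5' LTR, which makes genomic RNA production Tat-independent. This is followed by the Ψ packaging signal with a gag fragment and by the Rev response element. The cassette ends in a self-inactivating ΔU3 3' LTR followed by an SV40 polyadenylation signal. Within this frame, a human U6 RNA polymerase III promoter drives a 20-nucleotide spacer joined to the Streptococcus pyogenes Cas9 guide scaffold. A cPPT/CTS element follows. Next, an EF-1α core promoter with its intron A expresses puromycin N-acetyltransferase for selection of transduced cells, and a WPRE enhances transcript expression.

The plasmid encodes no Cas9, so the nuclease must be supplied separately, for example from a Cas9-expressing cell line. The guide is described as non-targeting in human cells, so it serves as a negative control alongside gene-targeting guides in the same backbone. It reports the baseline effects of transduction, puromycin selection and guide expression in CRISPR knockout experiments. It comes from work on optimised sgRNA design for on-target activity and reduced off-target effects. The cloning method is not recorded.
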