Addgene plasmid #80246: non-targeting control gRNA (BRDN0001148443)
Purpose: 3rd generation lentiviral gRNA plasmid, non-targeting control gRNA
Depositing lab: John Doench & David Root. Depositing organization: Broad Institute. Publication: Optimized sgRNA design to maximize activity and minimize off-target effects of CRISPR-Cas9. Doench JG, Fusi N, Sullender M, Hegde M, Vaimberg EW, Donovan KF, Smith I, Tothova Z, Wilen C, Orchard R, Virgin HW, Listgarten J, Root DE. Nat Biotechnol. 2016 Jan 18. doi: 10.1038/nbt.3437. PubMed 26780180.
Backbone
  Vector backbone: lentiGuide-Puro
  Backbone manufacturer: Zhang Lab (Addgene plasmid # 52963)
  Vector type: Mammalian Expression, Lentiviral, CRISPR
  Selectable markers: Puromycin
Growth in bacteria
  Bacterial resistance: Ampicillin, 100 μg/mL
  Growth temperature: 37°C
  Growth strain: DH5alpha
  Copy number: High Copy
Gene/Insert
  Gene/Insert name: Non-targeting control gRNA
  gRNA/shRNA sequence: AGGGGCAGGGCTATCTTATG
  Species: H. sapiens (human)
  Promoter: hU6
  Cloning method: Unknown
  Sequencing primers: 5′ U6-F; 3′ pS2-R
Terms and licenses: Academic/Nonprofit Terms; Industry Terms: Not Available to Industry
How to cite: non-targeting control gRNA (BRDN0001148443) was a gift from John Doench & David Root (Addgene plasmid # 80246 ; http://n2t.net/addgene:80246 ; RRID:Addgene_80246)
