>Addgene plasmid #80246 | non-targeting control gRNA (BRDN0001148443) | depositor partial sequence | sequence record 150971 | Target Sequence
AGGGGCAGGGCTATCTTATG
