>Addgene plasmid #80246 | non-targeting control gRNA (BRDN0001148443) | addgene partial sequence | sequence record 189150 | hU6-F
TAGAAAGTAATAATTTCTTGGGTAGTTTGCAGTTTTAAAATTATGTTTTAAAATGGACTATCATATGCTT
ACCGTAACTTGAAAGTATTTCGATTTCTTGGCTTTATATATCTTGTGGAAAGGACGAAACACCGAGGGGC
AGGGCTATCTTATGGTTTTAGAGCTAGAAATAGCAAGTTAAAATAAGGCTAGTCCGTTATCAACTTGAAA
AAGTGGCACCGAGTCGGTGCTTTTTTAAGCTTGGCGTAACTAGATCTTGAGACAAATGGCAGTATTCATC
CACAATTTTAAAAGAAAAGGGGGGATTGGGGGGTACAGTGCAGGGGAAAGAATAGTAGACATAATAGCAA
CAGACATACAAACTAAAGAATTACAAAAACAAATTACAAAAATTCAAAATTTTCGGGTTTATTACAGGGA
CAGCAGAGATCCACTTTGGCGCCGGCTCGAGGGGGCCCGGGTGCAAAGATGGATAAAGTTTTAAACAGAG
AGGAATCTTTGCAGCTAATGGACCTTCTAGGTCTTGAAAGGAGTGGGAATTGGCTCCGGTGCCCGTCAGT
GGGCAGAGCG
